>Addgene plasmid #229267 | pXTK030 [Origin_repABC-p42f1_PartType3] | addgene full sequence | sequence record 464661 | Addgene NGS Result
TTGAGATCCTTTTTTTCTGCGCGTAATCTGCTGCTTGCAAACAAAAAAACCACCGCTACCAGCGGTGGTT
TGTTTGCCGGATCAAGAGCTACCAACTCTTTTTCCGAAGGTAACTGGCTTCAGCAGAGCGCAGATACCAA
ATACTGTTCTTCTAGTGTAGCCGTAGTTAGGCCACCACTTCAAGAACTCTGTAGCACCGCCTACATACCT
CGCTCTGCTAATCCTGTTACCAGTGGCTGCTGCCAGTGGCGATAAGTCGTGTCTTACCGGGTTGGACTCA
AGACGATAGTTACCGGATAAGGCGCAGCGGTCGGGCTGAACGGGGGGTTCGTGCACACAGCCCAGCTTGG
AGCGAACGACCTACACCGAACTGAGATACCTACAGCGTGAGCTATGAGAAAGCGCCACGCTTCCCGAAGG
GAGAAAGGCGGACAGGTATCCGGTAAGCGGCAGGGTCGGAACAGGAGAGCGCACGAGGGAGCTTCCAGGG
GGAAACGCCTGGTATCTTTATAGTCCTGTCGGGTTTCGCCACCTCTGACTTGAGCGTCGATTTTTGTGAT
GCTCGTCAGGGGGGCGGAGCCTATGGAAAAACGCCAGCAACGCGAGTCGGTCTCTCCCTTTCAGTTACGA
TAGAGTTCCACGAGAAGTTAGTGATGACGGAAAATGGCTTTCGGACCGAGGACGGCCTGCTCCTGCCGAG
CGAGCGTCACCCCAGGGACGCCGTGACTTACGGCGTTCGTCCCGAACATATCCGAATGGACCCTGACGGC
ATCGAGGTGACGACTGTCGTCGTCGAGCCGACCGGCTCGGAAACCCTTGTCATCGTCCGGCTGGGCACCC
AGACGCTCACCTGCGTCTTCCGCGAGCGGATCAGAGCCGCTCCCGGCGACGTGCTGAGGATCGCCCCTGT
TCATGACACCGTTCACCTGTTCGGCGAGGACGAACAGCGCATCACGACAGGCGAAGCGCCACTAAGTTAA
GCCCGCCGAATGTCCCCTCCCCTTCGGCCGGGCGCCGCCGGGGGCGCGTCCGCCGCGCCCCCGGCCCGAA
GTTCCCGGCTCTTCCATGCACATGTGAAGGACGCCAAGTGCTTGAACGAGCACCGAAAAGGTTAATATGC
GTTAACCTTAAATTTCTTGGCGGGCATCGGAGAATCGCGGATAATAACGGTTATAGGGGCTTTTGATCCC
GAAAATCGTTATCCAAGAGATTGCTACCGATGAACGCTAATTCGAACGCCTTGAAGGCTACGCCGCTGCA
TTTCGAGGATCAGATTCTCGAGCACGGCGATGTGATTTCGAAGAAGCTGCATCTCTTGAGCGTGCAGCGC
TTTCCGCCGAACGCAAAGAAGACGCTGCGCAGCTTCTCGCTCGCCGAGGTCGCCAATTATGTCGGGGCGT
CGCAGAGCACGCTGAAGAAACTGCATCTCGAAGGCAAAGGCCCCTGCCCGCAGACCTCACCTTCCGGGCG
GCGCTCCTATAGCGCCGAGCAGATGCTGGAGCTCAGGCGCTATCTCGATGCGCATGGTCGCTCCGAGAGC
CGCATGTATGTGCCCCATCGCCGCGGCCATGAGAAGCTGCAGGTCATCGCCGTCGTCAATTTCAAGGGCG
GCTCGGGCAAGACGACGACATCAGCCCATCTCGCCCAGCATCTGGCGCTGACCGGTCATCGCGTGCTTGC
CATCGATCTCGATCCGCAGGCGTCCCTCTCTTCCCTGCACGGCTTCCAGCCGGAATTCGACCAGGCCTCC
TCGCTCTATGAGGCGATCCGCTATGACGGCAAGAGGAAGCCGCTCTCTGAGATCATCCACAGGACGAATT
TTCCCGGCCTCGATATCGTGCCGGCCAATCTCGACTTGCAGGAATATGAATACGACACGCCGCTCGCCAT
GGCCGACAAATCGAGCAATGACGGCAAGACCTTCTTCACCCGTATCTCGCGCGCGCTCGCTGAGGTCGAT
GACCGCTACGACGTCGTCGTCATCGATTGCCCGCCGCAGCTCGGCTACCTCACGCTGACGGCGCTGACGG
CGGCGACCAGCGTTTTGATCACCATCCATCCGCAGATGCTCGACGTCATGTCGATGGGGCAGTTCCTGCT
CATGCTCGGCGGCATCCTGAAGCCGATCCGTGCCGCCGGCGCCGAAGTGAACCTCTCCTGGTACCGCTAT
CTCATTACCCGCTATGAGCCGACCGACGTGCCGCAGGCGCAGATGGTCGGCTTCATGTCGACGATGTTCC
ACGAATTCATGCTGAAGAACCAGATGGTCAAATCCACCGCGATCTCGGATGCCGGGATCACCAAGCAGAC
GCTTTACGAGGTCGAGCGCGCCTCGATGAACCGGGGAACCTATGATCGCGCGCTGGAGGCCATGGGCGCC
GTCAACGCGGAGATCGCCGGCCTTATTCACCAGGCATGGGGGCGGTGAGTTTGTCGGCTGACAAATTCGC
CGTTTCCGTGAAGCAAATCAATGGAATGACCGCAATCGGAGGAAGCGATGGCACGAAAGAATCTGCTGGA
AGGGCTGGCCGAGATGCCGGACGAAAACGCGGGCGCGCCGAACTATCCGATGCGCGGGGCAGGCCGGTCG
CTCGTCCGCTCGCTGGATGAGCTCGCCAAGCAGGCGGAAAAATTTCTGGAGGGCGAGGCAGTGGTCGACC
TCGACCCCGAGCTTGTTGAAACCTCGTTCGTCAAGGATCGTTTGTCGGAGGATGACGAGGCGTTCCGCAC
GCTGGTCGAGGCGATCCGCGCACGCGGGCAGGACACGCCCATCCTGGTGCGTCCCCACGCCAGGATCGAC
GGACGCTATCAGGTGGTCTTCGGCCATCGGCGGCTGCGCGCCGCCCGCGAGCTCGGCCGCAATGTCCGCG
CCGTCGTCAAGGCGATCGACGACCGGACCCATGTCATCGCCCAGGGTCAGGAGAATTCGGCGCGCGCCGA
CCTCACCTTTATCGAGCGGGCGCTCTTCGCCAAGCGGCTGGAGGAGCTCGGCTACGACAGGGAGGTGATC
TCGACGGCGCTCGCCGCCAATGCGGCTTCGGTTTCGAAGATGATGTCGGTGATGGAGCGCCTGTCGCGTG
AGGTCGTCCAGGCGATCGGCTCCGCACCCGGGGTCGGGCGCGAGCGCTGGGTGGAACTGTCGCTGCTCGC
CGGCAAGGCCGCCAATGCGGCGAATGTCGCCAAGGTCCTCGAAGGCGACAACTTTCATCAGTTACCTTCC
GACAAACGTTTCGAAGCGCTCTATGCGGCGCTGAACAAAAGCGCGCGGCCGGTCAAGAAAACCGTCGCCC
CGAGGAAGGTGACATGGCAGCCGCTTGATAAGGCTGTCCAGGCGGAAATGAAGAATGACGGCAAGGCGTT
CTCGCTCTCGATGAAGGCGAGGAATGCCGGCCGCTTCGGTGAATTTCTCTCCGGCAGGCTGGATGCGCTC
TATGAGCAATTCCTAGCCGAGGAGAGCAAACAAGGAGACTGAAACCGCAAAAGAAAAAGGCCCCCAAACG
AACGAGTCGTGGAAGCCCTTCTCACATCCTTAAGCAAGACAGAGAATCGCATTTTCACGAATCCCAGTCA
AGAGTCCTGAAGCGCCCTCGCGTCTTTTCAGACGTGGCAATGACGCTGCAGCGCTTTTCCTCCTCGCATC
GTTTCGGTGACCGAATTTCTTTTGCCTGAATAGAGGTGAAGGAAATGGAGAGTGAATCTGTGACGACGCC
CTTCGGGCGGCGGCCGATGTCGCTTGCCCTGCTGCTGAAACAGCGGCGCGGCGAAGCGATTGCGGCCGGG
ACGACGCGCAACAAATGGAAATTGTTCCGATCGGTCTGCGAGGCGCGGGCAGGGCTCGGCGTGACCGACC
GGGCGCTCACCGTGCTCGATGCGCTGCTGAGCTTCTATCCTGAGGACGAACTCTCCAGCGAAAAAGGGCT
GGTGGTCTTTCCCTCGAATGCGCAGCTTTCGCTGCGAGCACGCGGCATGGCCGCCGCGACGCTCCGCCGG
CATCTGGCCGTGCTCGTCGACGCCGGCCTGATCTCCCGCAAGGACAGCCCGAACGGCAAGCGTTATGTCC
GCCGCGGCAGGGCAGGCGTCATTGACGAGGCCTATGGCTTCAGTCTCGCCCCGCTTCTGGCCCGCGCCTC
GGAGATCGAGGCAATGGCCGCCGGGCTCGCCGCTGACCGACAGATGCTGCGGGCGATGAAGGAGCGGCTG
ACGATCTGCCGGCGCGACATCGCCAAGCTCATCGCCGCCGCCGTCGAGGAAGCCATTCCCGGCGAGTGGG
AGCGAATTTCTTCGCTGTTTCACGCGCTGCTGGAACGCATCCCGAAGGCGGCAACACCCGAAAATCTGCG
GCCGCTTCTAAAGGAGCTGGAAATGCTCCGCCTCGCCATCATCAACACATTGGAATCGCGAGAGAAAATT
CAAAATGCGAGCACCAATGAATCCCAGTTTGAGCGCCACATACAGAGTTCGAATCCCGAGTCCCTATCTG
AATCTGAACCGGGCCTGGAAACGGCGCAGGAGGCGAGGCTGGACGATCAACCGAGGTCAGGGCTGAAAGA
CGATGATCAAGGCAGGCGAGGGGATGGCGGGCAGGGATTGCGGGCTGTTCGGACGGATGCAGGGAGATTG
AAATCCTTCCAGCTCGGCACGGTCCTGAAGGCTTGCCCCGATATCGCCGATTATGGCCCGGGCGGAGCGA
TCGGCAGCTGGCGGGATCTCATGACGGCGGCGGTCACCGTGCGCACGATGCTGCGTGTCGGCCCGCCGGC
CTACGAGGAAGCCTGTGCGGTGATGGGGCCGGAAAATGCCGCCACCGTCATGGCCTGCATCCTGCAAAGG
GGAGGGTGCATCACCTCCGCCGGCGGCTATCTCAGGGATCTCACGCGTCGCGCCGAACGCGGCGAATTCG
CGCCCGGCCCGATGCTGACGGCGCTGTTGCGGGCGAAGGATCCGCCAATCGCCGAAGTTAGCTGACGGTG
CTCTTTCTGCCGCGCAGAAGAGCGGCGCGGATCTGTTCGTTCTTGCTGAGCACGGGCGTGGGAACCAGTG
CCGGCTCGGGCGCCTCGACCTTGGCGCTCTGTTTGAGGCTCAGGAAGCGCTTCTGCGCGACCAGCCGGTC
TTCGGCCGACAAGGGTTCGACCGGTTCGCCGTCGATGTTGTGGCGCATGGAATCGGGCTGGGCGCTGGCG
AAATAATAGCGCCGGCAATGGACAAAGGCAGCGGTCGCGCGCCGGAGCGTCGTTACACCGGCCTCGGGCT
TCAAGAGCGGACGCAGCTCGTTGAAGAGGCCGACGGCGAAGGGAAGAACGGGATCGCCGGGCTTGGCCGG
AAGCACGCCGACCGGCCGGATCAACATGCTGTTGATCGCGTTGGCCTTCTCCACGTCGAGCTCGGTCGCC
GCAATCGGCCCGCGGCTGATCTTCCAGGGTTTGTCCATGCATCCTCCATAAAGGCCGACTGTGATGACTG
GATTGTATCAACGGACCAGTGACAGTTTCTGGCTGAGACCAGAGTAGCCCGCCTAATGAGCGGGCTTTTT
TTTAATTCCCCTATTTGTTTATTTTTCTAAATACATTCAAATATGTATCCGCTCATGAGACAATAACCCT
GATAAATGCTTCAATAATATTGAAAAAGGAAGAGTATGAGCATTCAGCATTTTCGTGTGGCGCTGATTCC
GTTTTTTGCGGCGTTTTGCCTGCCGGTGTTTGCGCATCCGGAAACCCTGGTGAAAGTGAAAGATGCGGAA
GATCAACTGGGTGCGCGCGTGGGCTATATTGAACTGGATCTGAACAGCGGCAAAATTCTGGAATCTTTTC
GTCCGGAAGAACGTTTTCCGATGATGAGCACCTTTAAAGTGCTGCTGTGCGGTGCGGTTCTGAGCCGTGT
GGATGCGGGCCAGGAACAACTGGGCCGTCGTATTCATTATAGCCAGAACGATCTGGTGGAATATAGCCCG
GTGACCGAAAAACATCTGACCGATGGCATGACCGTGCGTGAACTGTGCAGCGCGGCGATTACCATGAGCG
ATAACACCGCGGCGAACCTGCTGCTGACGACCATTGGCGGTCCGAAAGAACTGACCGCGTTTCTGCATAA
CATGGGCGATCATGTGACCCGTCTGGATCGTTGGGAACCGGAACTGAACGAAGCGATTCCGAACGATGAA
CGTGATACCACCATGCCGGCAGCAATGGCGACCACCCTGCGTAAACTGCTGACGGGTGAGCTGCTGACCC
TGGCAAGCCGCCAGCAACTGATTGATTGGATGGAAGCGGATAAAGTGGCGGGTCCGCTGCTGCGTAGCGC
GCTGCCGGCTGGCTGGTTTATTGCGGATAAAAGCGGTGCGGGCGAACGTGGCAGCCGTGGCATTATTGCG
GCGCTGGGCCCGGATGGTAAACCGAGCCGTATTGTGGTGATTTATACCACCGGCAGCCAGGCGACGATGG
ATGAACGTAACCGTCAGATTGCGGAAATTGGCGCGAGCCTGATTAAACATTGGTAAACCGATACAATTAA
AGGCTCCTTTTGGAGCCTTTTTTTTTGGACGACCCTTGTCAGATCAAAGGATCTTC
Features (pLannotate 1.2.2; 8 found; start..end, strand, type, name):
      1..589     +  rep_origin     ori: high-copy-number ColE1/pMB1/pBR322/pUC origin of replication
   1220..2425    +  CDS            Y4CK_SINFN: Protein inferred from homology: Swiss-Prot protein existence level 3. From Sinorhizobium fredii (strain NBRC 101917 / NGR234).
   2498..3481    +  CDS            Y4CJ_SINFN: Protein inferred from homology: Swiss-Prot protein existence level 3. From Sinorhizobium fredii (strain NBRC 101917 / NGR234).
   3476..3521    -  ncRNA          ctRNA p42d: Accession: RF00489 - ctRNA
   3685..4938    +  CDS            Y4CI_SINFN: Protein predicted: Swiss-Prot protein existence level 4. From Sinorhizobium fredii (strain NBRC 101917 / NGR234).
   5544..5635    +  promoter       AmpR promoter: bla
   5636..6493    +  CDS            bla: BLAT_ECOLX - Experimental evidence at protein level: Swiss-Prot protein existence level 1. TEM-type are the most prevalent beta-lactamases in enterobacteria; they hydrolyze the beta-lactam bond in susceptible beta-lactam antibiotics, thus conferring resistance to penicillins and cephalosporins. TEM-3 and TEM-4 are capable of hydrolyzing cefotaxime and ceftazidime. TEM-5 is capable of hydrolyzing ceftazidime. TEM-6 is capable of hydrolyzing ceftazidime and aztreonam. TEM-8/CAZ-2, TEM- 16/CAZ-7 and TEM-24/CAZ-6 are markedly active against ceftazidime. IRT- 4 shows resistance to beta-lactamase in
   6500..6539    +  terminator     fd terminator: central terminator from bacteriophage fd (Otsuka and Kunisawa, 1982)
