[The description below was written by a language model from this plasmid's Addgene catalogue record and pLannotate feature annotations shown in this document.]
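Description:
pXTK030 is a Golden Gate part plasmid from the XanthoMoClo modular cloning toolkit, which was developed for genetic engineering of the genera Xanthobacter and Roseixanthobacter. It is built on the pXTK backbone and is about 6.6 kb according to the sequenced record. In E. coli it is maintained through a ColE1/pMB1-family origin and selected with ampicillin via a TEM-type beta-lactamase (bla) gene, which is driven by its native AmpR promoter and followed by a bacteriophage fd terminator. The annotation software labels the E. coli origin as a high-copy type, whereas the catalogue entry lists the plasmid as low copy. The record offers no explanation for this difference.

The payload is a "Part Type 3" module carrying the repABC-p42f1 replication origin from Rhizobium etli. The feature table shows three consecutive same-strand open reading frames, identified only by homology to the Sinorhizobium fredii NGR234 proteins Y4CK, Y4CJ and Y4CI. A short antisense counter-transcribed RNA (ctRNA) lies between the second and third of these. This layout matches a typical repABC cassette, in which RepA and RepB provide partitioning functions, RepC is the replication initiator, and the ctRNA in the repB–repC intergenic region negatively regulates repC expression and contributes to incompatibility.

The plasmid itself is a storage and donor vector rather than an expression construct. The origin part is meant to be released and combined with other toolkit parts in a Golden Gate assembly, giving the resulting plasmids an alphaproteobacterial replication and partitioning system. The flanking Type IIS sites and overhangs are not annotated, and the record does not state the cloning sites.
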