Addgene plasmid #229267: pXTK030 [Origin_repABC-p42f1_PartType3]
Purpose: XanthoMoClo Golden Gate Part Plasmid for cloning, contains Origin_repABC-p42f1_PartType3
Depositing lab: Michael Springer. Depositing organization: Harvard Medical School. Publication: XanthoMoClo horizontal line A Robust Modular Cloning Genetic Toolkit for the Genera Xanthobacter and Roseixanthobacter. Soltysiak MPM, Ory ALH, Lee AD, Christophersen CE, Jalihal AP, Springer M. ACS Synth Biol. 2025 Apr 18;14(4):1173-1190. doi: 10.1021/acssynbio.4c00806. Epub 2025 Mar 13. PubMed 40080684.
Backbone
  Vector backbone: pXTK
  Vector type: Bacterial Expression
Growth in bacteria
  Bacterial resistance: Ampicillin, 100 μg/mL
  Growth temperature: 37°C
  Growth strain: DH5alpha
  Copy number: Low Copy
Gene/Insert
  Gene/Insert name: repABC-p42f1 Origin (alt name: Origin_repABC-p42f1_PartType3)
  Species: Rhizobium etli
  Cloning method: Restriction Enzyme; 5′ cloning site unknown (unknown if destroyed)
Terms and licenses: Academic/Nonprofit Terms; Industry Terms: Not Available to Industry
How to cite: pXTK030 [Origin_repABC-p42f1_PartType3] was a gift from Michael Springer (Addgene plasmid # 229267 ; http://n2t.net/addgene:229267 ; RRID:Addgene_229267)
